Addgene plasmid #18505: T4 Lysozyme M106I WT*
Depositing lab: Brian Matthews. Depositing organization: University of Oregon.
Backbone
  Vector backbone: pHS1403
  Backbone size w/o insert (bp): 5000
  Vector type: Bacterial Expression
Growth in bacteria
  Bacterial resistance: Ampicillin, 100 μg/mL
  Growth temperature: 37°C
  Growth strain: DH5alpha
  Copy number: High Copy
Gene/Insert
  Gene/Insert name: T4 Lysozyme
  Species: Bacteriophage T4
  Insert size (bp): 600
  Mutation: M106I WT*
  GenBank ID: NP_049736
  Entrez Gene: e (a.k.a. T4p123)
  Cloning method: Restriction Enzyme; 5′ cloning site BamHI (not destroyed); 3′ cloning site HindIII (not destroyed)
  Sequencing primers: 5′ na; 3′ GGCGTATCACGAGGCCC
Terms and licenses: Academic/Nonprofit Terms; Industry Terms: Not Available to Industry
Depositor comments: The BamHI site is 27 bp from the ATG and the HindIII site is 115 bp from the stop.
How to cite: T4 Lysozyme M106I WT* was a gift from Brian Matthews (Addgene plasmid # 18505 ; http://n2t.net/addgene:18505 ; RRID:Addgene_18505)
