[The description below was written by a language model from this plasmid's Addgene catalogue record.]
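Description:
T4 Lysozyme M106I WT* is a bacterial expression plasmid built on the pHS1403 backbone (about 5 kb without insert). It carries an approximately 600 bp insert encoding lysozyme from bacteriophage T4, the product of phage gene e. The plasmid is recorded as high copy, is maintained in E. coli cloning strains such as DH5alpha, and is selected with ampicillin. The record does not state the origin of replication or the promoter that drives expression, and no feature table is available to identify them.

The insert was placed between BamHI and HindIII sites, both of which remain intact. The depositor notes that the BamHI site lies 27 bp from the start codon and the HindIII site 115 bp from the stop codon, so the fragment includes short flanking untranslated sequence and can be excised or transferred as a unit. The encoded protein carries the point substitution M106I, which replaces methionine 106 with isoleucine. The "WT*" label indicates the genetic background in which the mutation was made. In the T4 lysozyme literature this term conventionally means the cysteine-free pseudo-wild-type protein, although the record itself does not define it. No fusion tags or reporters are listed.

The record gives no explicit purpose. A single-residue variant of T4 lysozyme in a bacterial expression vector is suited to producing recombinant mutant protein in E. coli, for example to compare how a defined side-chain change affects structure, stability or folding relative to the parent protein. Distribution is limited to academic and nonprofit users.
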