>Addgene plasmid #18505 | T4 Lysozyme M106I WT* | addgene partial sequence | sequence record 24291 | 3primeUP
CTANGAAAAAGCCCGCCTCATTAGGCGGGCTCAGATCTGCTCATGTTTGACAGCTTATCATCGATAAGCT
TCGGCAATAAATTCTTGATATGTTTTCATATGTTTCCTTTAAATATTTTAATTAGTAATTGTCTATTCAA
GTAATTGTGAATATACTATCACAATTCCAAGAGAAAGTAAACAGCTTTATAGATTTTTATACGCGTCCCA
AGTGCCAGTTCTAAACGTTGTAATGACTCGTTTTGCGCGATTAGGTGTTTGATTATACCATCTACTTTTA
GCTAAGTTAACTGCTGCTTCATCCCAGCGTTTTTGTTGAAGCATACGTAAAGAGTTAGTAAATCCTGCCA
CACCGGTTTCTCCAATTTGGAAAACCATATTAATCAATGCAGCGCGACGAACCGCATCAAGAGAATCATA
AACCGGTTTTAATTTAGCATTTCTCAGAATTCCGCGAACAGCAGCATCAACATCCTGATTAAAGAGTTTT
TCAGCCTCATCTTTTGTAATTACACCATTAGTATTACGCCCAATAGCTTTATCTAATTCAGATTTAGCAG
CATTAAGTGATGGACTTTTTGTAAGCAAATGACCGATGCCAATAGTGTAATAGCCTTCTGTGTCTTTATA
GATTTTAAGTCTAAGACCTTCATCTATACGTAACATTTCAAATATATTCATAATACCTCCTAAGCATCGA
TGGATCCTGTTTCCTGTGTGAAATTGTTATCCGCTCACAATTCCACACATTATACGAGCCGATGATTAAT
TGTCACAGGGGGATGGGGAGTANGCTGATCNGGTTCCGTGTGAATGTACCGCTCNCATN
